>Addgene plasmid #113771 | pZNF215.1.0-gDNA | depositor full sequence | sequence record 214732 | Full Sequence
TAGAGCTAGAAATAGCAAGTTAAAATAAGGCTAGTCCGTTATCAACTTGAAAAAGTGGCACCGAGTCGGT
GCTTTTTTGTTTTAGAGCTAGAAATAGCAAGTTAAAATAAGGCTAGTCCGTTTTTAGCGCGTGCGCCAAT
TCTGCAGACAAATGGCTCTAGAGGTACCCGTTACATAACTTACGGTAAATGGCCCGCCTGGCTGACCGCC
CAACGACCCCCGCCCATTGACGTCAATAGTAACGCCAATAGGGACTTTCCATTGACGTCAATGGGTGGAG
TATTTACGGTAAACTGCCCACTTGGCAGTACATCAAGTGTATCATATGCCAAGTACGCCCCCTATTGACG
TCAATGACGGTAAATGGCCCGCCTGGCATTGTGCCCAGTACATGACCTTATGGGACTTTCCTACTTGGCA
GTACATCTACGTATTAGTCATCGCTATTACCATGGTCGAGGTGAGCCCCACGTTCTGCTTCACTCTCCCC
ATCTCCCCCCCCTCCCCACCCCCAATTTTGTATTTATTTATTTTTTAATTATTTTGTGCAGCGATGGGGG
CGGGGGGGGGGGGGGGGCGCGCGCCAGGCGGGGCGGGGCGGGGCGAGGGGCGGGGCGGGGCGAGGCGGAG
AGGTGCGGCGGCAGCCAATCAGAGCGGCGCGCTCCGAAAGTTTCCTTTTATGGCGAGGCGGCGGCGGCGG
CGGCCCTATAAAAAGCGAAGCGCGCGGCGGGCGGGAGTCGCTGCGACGCTGCCTTCGCCCCGTGCCCCGC
TCCGCCGCCGCCTCGCGCCGCCCGCCCCGGCTCTGACTGACCGCGTTACTCCCACAGGTGAGCGGGCGGG
ACGGCCCTTCTCCTCCGGGCTGTAATTAGCTGAGCAAGAGGTAAGGGTTTAAGGGATGGTTGGTTGGTGG
GGTATTAATGTTTAATTACCTGGAGCACCTGCCTGAAATCACTTTTTTTCAGGTTGGACCGGTGCCACCA
TGGACTATAAGGACCACGACGGAGACTACAAGGATCATGATATTGATTACAAAGACGATGACGATAAGAT
GGCCCCAAAGAAGAAGCGGAAGGTCGGTATCCACGGAGTCCCAGCAGCCGACAAGAAGTACAGCATCGGC
CTGGACATCGGCACCAACTCTGTGGGCTGGGCCGTGATCACCGACGAGTACAAGGTGCCCAGCAAGAAAT
TCAAGGTGCTGGGCAACACCGACCGGCACAGCATCAAGAAGAACCTGATCGGAGCCCTGCTGTTCGACAG
CGGCGAAACAGCCGAGGCCACCCGGCTGAAGAGAACCGCCAGAAGAAGATACACCAGACGGAAGAACCGG
ATCTGCTATCTGCAAGAGATCTTCAGCAACGAGATGGCCAAGGTGGACGACAGCTTCTTCCACAGACTGG
AAGAGTCCTTCCTGGTGGAAGAGGATAAGAAGCACGAGCGGCACCCCATCTTCGGCAACATCGTGGACGA
GGTGGCCTACCACGAGAAGTACCCCACCATCTACCACCTGAGAAAGAAACTGGTGGACAGCACCGACAAG
GCCGACCTGCGGCTGATCTATCTGGCCCTGGCCCACATGATCAAGTTCCGGGGCCACTTCCTGATCGAGG
GCGACCTGAACCCCGACAACAGCGACGTGGACAAGCTGTTCATCCAGCTGGTGCAGACCTACAACCAGCT
GTTCGAGGAAAACCCCATCAACGCCAGCGGCGTGGACGCCAAGGCCATCCTGTCTGCCAGACTGAGCAAG
AGCAGACGGCTGGAAAATCTGATCGCCCAGCTGCCCGGCGAGAAGAAGAATGGCCTGTTCGGAAACCTGA
TTGCCCTGAGCCTGGGCCTGACCCCCAACTTCAAGAGCAACTTCGACCTGGCCGAGGATGCCAAACTGCA
GCTGAGCAAGGACACCTACGACGACGACCTGGACAACCTGCTGGCCCAGATCGGCGACCAGTACGCCGAC
CTGTTTCTGGCCGCCAAGAACCTGTCCGACGCCATCCTGCTGAGCGACATCCTGAGAGTGAACACCGAGA
TCACCAAGGCCCCCCTGAGCGCCTCTATGATCAAGAGATACGACGAGCACCACCAGGACCTGACCCTGCT
GAAAGCTCTCGTGCGGCAGCAGCTGCCTGAGAAGTACAAAGAGATTTTCTTCGACCAGAGCAAGAACGGC
TACGCCGGCTACATTGACGGCGGAGCCAGCCAGGAAGAGTTCTACAAGTTCATCAAGCCCATCCTGGAAA
AGATGGACGGCACCGAGGAACTGCTCGTGAAGCTGAACAGAGAGGACCTGCTGCGGAAGCAGCGGACCTT
CGACAACGGCAGCATCCCCCACCAGATCCACCTGGGAGAGCTGCACGCCATTCTGCGGCGGCAGGAAGAT
TTTTACCCATTCCTGAAGGACAACCGGGAAAAGATCGAGAAGATCCTGACCTTCCGCATCCCCTACTACG
TGGGCCCTCTGGCCAGGGGAAACAGCAGATTCGCCTGGATGACCAGAAAGAGCGAGGAAACCATCACCCC
CTGGAACTTCGAGGAAGTGGTGGACAAGGGCGCTTCCGCCCAGAGCTTCATCGAGCGGATGACCAACTTC
GATAAGAACCTGCCCAACGAGAAGGTGCTGCCCAAGCACAGCCTGCTGTACGAGTACTTCACCGTGTATA
ACGAGCTGACCAAAGTGAAATACGTGACCGAGGGAATGAGAAAGCCCGCCTTCCTGAGCGGCGAGCAGAA
AAAGGCCATCGTGGACCTGCTGTTCAAGACCAACCGGAAAGTGACCGTGAAGCAGCTGAAAGAGGACTAC
TTCAAGAAAATCGAGTGCTTCGACTCCGTGGAAATCTCCGGCGTGGAAGATCGGTTCAACGCCTCCCTGG
GCACATACCACGATCTGCTGAAAATTATCAAGGACAAGGACTTCCTGGACAATGAGGAAAACGAGGACAT
TCTGGAAGATATCGTGCTGACCCTGACACTGTTTGAGGACAGAGAGATGATCGAGGAACGGCTGAAAACC
TATGCCCACCTGTTCGACGACAAAGTGATGAAGCAGCTGAAGCGGCGGAGATACACCGGCTGGGGCAGGC
TGAGCCGGAAGCTGATCAACGGCATCCGGGACAAGCAGTCCGGCAAGACAATCCTGGATTTCCTGAAGTC
CGACGGCTTCGCCAACAGAAACTTCATGCAGCTGATCCACGACGACAGCCTGACCTTTAAAGAGGACATC
CAGAAAGCCCAGGTGTCCGGCCAGGGCGATAGCCTGCACGAGCACATTGCCAATCTGGCCGGCAGCCCCG
CCATTAAGAAGGGCATCCTGCAGACAGTGAAGGTGGTGGACGAGCTCGTGAAAGTGATGGGCCGGCACAA
GCCCGAGAACATCGTGATCGAAATGGCCAGAGAGAACCAGACCACCCAGAAGGGACAGAAGAACAGCCGC
GAGAGAATGAAGCGGATCGAAGAGGGCATCAAAGAGCTGGGCAGCCAGATCCTGAAAGAACACCCCGTGG
AAAACACCCAGCTGCAGAACGAGAAGCTGTACCTGTACTACCTGCAGAATGGGCGGGATATGTACGTGGA
CCAGGAACTGGACATCAACCGGCTGTCCGACTACGATGTGGACCATATCGTGCCTCAGAGCTTTCTGAAG
GACGACTCCATCGACAACAAGGTGCTGACCAGAAGCGACAAGAACCGGGGCAAGAGCGACAACGTGCCCT
CCGAAGAGGTCGTGAAGAAGATGAAGAACTACTGGCGGCAGCTGCTGAACGCCAAGCTGATTACCCAGAG
AAAGTTCGACAATCTGACCAAGGCCGAGAGAGGCGGCCTGAGCGAACTGGATAAGGCCGGCTTCATCAAG
AGACAGCTGGTGGAAACCCGGCAGATCACAAAGCACGTGGCACAGATCCTGGACTCCCGGATGAACACTA
AGTACGACGAGAATGACAAGCTGATCCGGGAAGTGAAAGTGATCACCCTGAAGTCCAAGCTGGTGTCCGA
TTTCCGGAAGGATTTCCAGTTTTACAAAGTGCGCGAGATCAACAACTACCACCACGCCCACGACGCCTAC
CTGAACGCCGTCGTGGGAACCGCCCTGATCAAAAAGTACCCTAAGCTGGAAAGCGAGTTCGTGTACGGCG
ACTACAAGGTGTACGACGTGCGGAAGATGATCGCCAAGAGCGAGCAGGAAATCGGCAAGGCTACCGCCAA
GTACTTCTTCTACAGCAACATCATGAACTTTTTCAAGACCGAGATTACCCTGGCCAACGGCGAGATCCGG
AAGCGGCCTCTGATCGAGACAAACGGCGAAACCGGGGAGATCGTGTGGGATAAGGGCCGGGATTTTGCCA
CCGTGCGGAAAGTGCTGAGCATGCCCCAAGTGAATATCGTGAAAAAGACCGAGGTGCAGACAGGCGGCTT
CAGCAAAGAGTCTATCCTGCCCAAGAGGAACAGCGATAAGCTGATCGCCAGAAAGAAGGACTGGGACCCT
AAGAAGTACGGCGGCTTCGACAGCCCCACCGTGGCCTATTCTGTGCTGGTGGTGGCCAAAGTGGAAAAGG
GCAAGTCCAAGAAACTGAAGAGTGTGAAAGAGCTGCTGGGGATCACCATCATGGAAAGAAGCAGCTTCGA
GAAGAATCCCATCGACTTTCTGGAAGCCAAGGGCTACAAAGAAGTGAAAAAGGACCTGATCATCAAGCTG
CCTAAGTACTCCCTGTTCGAGCTGGAAAACGGCCGGAAGAGAATGCTGGCCTCTGCCGGCGAACTGCAGA
AGGGAAACGAACTGGCCCTGCCCTCCAAATATGTGAACTTCCTGTACCTGGCCAGCCACTATGAGAAGCT
GAAGGGCTCCCCCGAGGATAATGAGCAGAAACAGCTGTTTGTGGAACAGCACAAGCACTACCTGGACGAG
ATCATCGAGCAGATCAGCGAGTTCTCCAAGAGAGTGATCCTGGCCGACGCTAATCTGGACAAAGTGCTGT
CCGCCTACAACAAGCACCGGGATAAGCCCATCAGAGAGCAGGCCGAGAATATCATCCACCTGTTTACCCT
GACCAATCTGGGAGCCCCTGCCGCCTTCAAGTACTTTGACACCACCATCGACCGGAAGAGGTACACCAGC
ACCAAAGAGGTGCTGGACGCCACCCTGATCCACCAGAGCATCACCGGCCTGTACGAGACACGGATCGACC
TGTCTCAGCTGGGAGGCGACAAAAGGCCGGCGGCCACGAAAAAGGCCGGCCAGGCAAAAAAGAAAAAGTA
AGAATTCCTAGAGCTCGCTGATCAGCCTCGACTGTGCCTTCTAGTTGCCAGCCATCTGTTGTTTGCCCCT
CCCCCGTGCCTTCCTTGACCCTGGAAGGTGCCACTCCCACTGTCCTTTCCTAATAAAATGAGGAAATTGC
ATCGCATTGTCTGAGTAGGTGTCATTCTATTCTGGGGGGTGGGGTGGGGCAGGACAGCAAGGGGGAGGAT
TGGGAAGAGAATAGCAGGCATGCTGGGGAGCGGCCGCAGGAACCCCTAGTGATGGAGTTGGCCACTCCCT
CTCTGCGCGCTCGCTCGCTCACTGAGGCCGGGCGACCAAAGGTCGCCCGACGCCCGGGCTTTGCCCGGGC
GGCCTCAGTGAGCGAGCGAGCGCGCAGCTGCCTGCAGGGGCGCCTGATGCGGTATTTTCTCCTTACGCAT
CTGTGCGGTATTTCACACCGCATA
[142 nt withheld, positions 5695-5836]
C
[141 nt withheld, positions 5838-5978]
CCTTTGACGTTGGAGTCCACGTTCTTT
[37 nt withheld, positions 6006-6042]
ACCCTATCTCGGGCTATTCTTTTGATTTATAAGGGATTTTGCCGATTTCGGCCTATTGGTTAAAAAATGA
GCTGATTTAACAAAAATTTAACGCGAATTTTAACAAAATATTAACGTTTACAATTTTATGGTGCACTCTC
AGTACAATCTGCTCTGATGCCGCATAGTTAAGCCAGCCCCGACACCCGCCAACACCCGCTGACGCGCCCT
GACGGGCTTGTCTGCTCCCGGCATCCGCTTACAGACAAGCTGTGACCGTCTCCGGGAGCTGCATGTGTCA
GAGGTTTTCACCGTCATCACCGAAACGCGCGAGACGAAAGGGCCTCGTGATACGCCTATTTTTATAGGTT
AATGTCATGATAATAATGGTTTCTTAGACGTCAGGTGGCACTTTTCGGGGAAATGTGCGCGGAACCCCTA
TTTGTTTATTTTTCTAAATACATTCAAATATGTATCCGCTCATGAGACAATAACCCTGATAAATGCTTCA
ATAATATTGAAAAAGGAAGAGTATGAGTATTCAACATTTCCGTGTCGCCCTTATTCCCTTTTTTGCGGCA
TTTTGCCTTCCTGTTTTTGCTCACCCAGAAACGCTGGTGAAAGTAAAAGATGCTGAAGATCAGTTGGGTG
CACGAGTGGGTTACATCGAACTGGATCTCAACAGCGGTAAGATCCTTGAGAGTTTTCGCCCCGAAGAACG
TTTTCCAATGATGAGCACTTTTAAAGTTCTGCTATGTGGCGCGGTATTATCCCGTATTGACGCCGGGCAA
GAGCAACTCGGTCGCCGCATACACTATTCTCAGAATGACTTGGTTGAGTACTCACCAGTCACAGAAAAGC
ATCTTACGGATGGCATGACAGTAAGAGAATTATGCAGTGCTGCCATAACCATGAGTGATAACACTGCGGC
CAACTTACTTCTGACAACGATCGGAGGACCGAAGGAGCTAACCGCTTTTTTGCACAACATGGGGGATCAT
GTAACTCGCCTTGATCGTTGGGAACCGGAGCTGAATGAAGCCATACCAAACGACGAGCGTGACACCACGA
TGCCTGTAGCAATGGCAACAACGTTGCGCAAACTATTAACTGGCGAACTACTTACTCTAGCTTCCCGGCA
ACAATTAATAGACTGGATGGAGGCGGATAAAGTTGCAGGACCACTTCTGCGCTCGGCCCTTCCGGCTGGC
TGGTTTATTGCTGATAAATCTGGAGCCGGTGAGCGTGGAAGCCGCGGTATCATTGCAGCACTGGGGCCAG
ATGGTAAGCCCTCCCGTATCGTAGTTATCTACACGACGGGGAGTCAGGCAACTATGGATGAACGAAATAG
ACAGATCGCTGAGATAGGTGCCTCACTGATTAAGCATTGGTAACTGTCAGACCAAGTTTACTCATATATA
CTTTAGATTGATTTAAAACTTCATTTTTAATTTAAAAGGATCTAGGTGAAGATCCTTTTTGATAATCTCA
TGACCAAAATCCCTTAACGTGAGTTTTCGTTCCACTGAGCGTCAGACCCCGTAGAAAAGATCAAAGGATC
TTCTTGAGATCCTTTTTTTCTGCGCGTAATCTGCTGCTTGCAAACAAAAAAACCACCGCTACCAGCGGTG
GTTTGTTTGCCGGATCAAGAGCTACCAACTCTTTTTCCGAAGGTAACTGGCTTCAGCAGAGCGCAGATAC
CAAATACTGTCCTTCTAGTGTAGCCGTAGTTAGGCCACCACTTCAAGAACTCTGTAGCACCGCCTACATA
CCTCGCTCTGCTAATCCTGTTACCAGTGGCTGCTGCCAGTGGCGATAAGTCGTGTCTTACCGGGTTGGAC
TCAAGACGATAGTTACCGGATAAGGCGCAGCGGTCGGGCTGAACGGGGGGTTCGTGCACACAGCCCAGCT
TGGAGCGAACGACCTACACCGAACTGAGATACCTACAGCGTGAGCTATGAGAAAGCGCCACGCTTCCCGA
AGGGAGAAAGGCGGACAGGTATCCGGTAAGCGGCAGGGTCGGAACAGGAGAGCGCACGAGGGAGCTTCCA
GGGGGAAACGCCTGGTATCTTTATAGTCCTGTCGGGTTTCGCCACCTCTGACTTGAGCGTCGATTTTTGT
GATGCTCGTCAGGGGGGCGGAGCCTATGGAAAAACGCCAGCAACGCGGCCTTTTTACGGTTCCTGGCCTT
TTGCTGGCCTTTTGCTCACATGTGAGGGCCTATTTCCCATGATTCCTTCATATTTGCATATACGATACAA
GGCTGTTAGAGAGATAATTGGAATTAATTTGACTGTAAACACAAAGATATTAGTACAAAATACGTGACGT
AGAAAGTAATAATTTCTTGGGTAGTTTGCAGTTTTAAAATTATGTTTTAAAATGGACTATCATATGCTTA
CCGTAACTTGAAAGTATTTCGATTTCTTGGCTTTATATATCTTGTGGAAAGGACGAAACACCGAGTTCTG
CATTCTGACTGAGTTT
Features (pLannotate 1.2.2; 18 found; start..end, strand, type, name):
     79..122     +  misc_RNA       gRNA scaffold (fragment): guide RNA scaffold for the Streptococcus pyogenes CRISPR/Cas9 system
    169..454     +  enhancer       CMV enhancer: human cytomegalovirus immediate early enhancer; contains an 18-bp deletion relative to the standard CMV enhancer
    456..733     +  promoter       chicken β-actin promoter: No description available
    734..962     +  intron         hybrid intron: hybrid between chicken β-actin (CBA) and minute virus of mice (MMV) introns (Gray et al., 2011)
   1100..2701    +  CDS            Cas9(N): N-terminal portion of Streptococcus pyogenes Cas9 (Zetsche et al., 2015)
   2702..5200    +  CDS            Cas9(C): C-terminal portion of Streptococcus pyogenes Cas9 (Zetsche et al., 2015)
   5201..5248    +  CDS            nucleoplasmin NLS: bipartite nuclear localization signal from nucleoplasmin
   5282..5393    +  polyA_signal   bGH poly(A) signal: bovine growth hormone polyadenylation signal
   5498..5638    +  repeat_region  AAV2 ITR: inverted terminal repeat of adeno-associated virus serotype 2 inverted
   5643..5694    -  misc_feature   bom (fragment): basis of mobility region from pBR322
   5713..6093    +  rep_origin     M13 ori (sequence partly withheld): M13 bacteriophage origin of replication; arrow indicates direction of (+) strand synthesis
   6169..6218    -  misc_feature   bom (fragment): basis of mobility region from pBR322
   6320..6355    -  CDS            rop (fragment): Rop protein, which maintains plasmids at low copy number; rop
   6450..6554    +  promoter       AmpR promoter: bla
   6555..7415    +  CDS            AmpR: β-lactamase; bla; confers resistance to ampicillin, carbenicillin, and related antibiotics
   7586..8174    +  rep_origin     ori: high-copy-number ColE1/pMB1/pBR322/pUC origin of replication
   8236..8476    +  promoter       U6 promoter: RNA polymerase III promoter for human U6 snRNA
   8505..72      +  misc_RNA       gRNA scaffold (across the origin): guide RNA scaffold for the Streptococcus pyogenes CRISPR/Cas9 system
