>Addgene plasmid #113771 | pZNF215.1.0-gDNA | addgene full sequence | sequence record 230557 | Addgene NGS Result
TAGAGCTAGAAATAGCAAGTTAAAATAAGGCTAGTCCGTTATCAACTTGAAAAAGTGGCACCGAGTCGGT
GCTTTTTTGTTTTAGAGCTAGAAATAGCAAGTTAAAATAAGGCTAGTCCGTTTTTAGCGCGTGCGCCAAT
TCTGCAGACAAATGGCTCTAGAGGTACCCGTTACATAACTTACGGTAAATGGCCCGCCTGGCTGACCGCC
CAACGACCCCCGCCCATTGACGTCAATAGTAACGCCAATAGGGACTTTCCATTGACGTCAATGGGTGGAG
TATTTACGGTAAACTGCCCACTTGGCAGTACATCAAGTGTATCATATGCCAAGTACGCCCCCTATTGACG
TCAATGACGGTAAATGGCCCGCCTGGCATTGTGCCCAGTACATGACCTTATGGGACTTTCCTACTTGGCA
GTACATCTACGTATTAGTCATCGCTATTACCATGGTCGAGGTGAGCCCCACGTTCTGCTTCACTCTCCCC
ATCTCCCCCCCCTCCCCACCCCCAATTTTGTATTTATTTATTTTTTAATTATTTTGTGCAGCGATGGGGG
CGGGGGGGGGGGGCGGGGCGGGGCGAGGCGGAGAGGTGCGGCGGCAGCCAATCAGAGCGGCGCGCTCCGA
AAGTTTCCTTTTATGGCGAGGCGGCGGCGGCGGCGGCCCTATAAAAAGCGAAGCGCGCGGCGGGCGGGAG
TCGCTGCGCGCTGCCTTCGCCCCGTGCCCCGCTCCGCCGCCGCCTCGCGCCGCCCGCCCCGGCTCTGACT
GACCGCGTTACTCCCACAGGTGAGCGGGCGGGACGGCCCTTCTCCTCCGGGCTGTAATTAGCTGAGCAAG
AGGTAAGGGTTTAAGGGATGGTTGGTTGGTGGGGTATTAATGTTTAATTACCTGGAGCACCTGCCTGAAA
TCACTTTTTTTCAGGTTGGACCGGTGCCACCATGGACTATAAGGACCACGACGGAGACTACAAGGATCAT
GATATTGATTACAAAGACGATGACGATAAGATGGCCCCAAAGAAGAAGCGGAAGGTCGGTATCCACGGAG
TCCCAGCAGCCGACAAGAAGTACAGCATCGGCCTGGACATCGGCACCAACTCTGTGGGCTGGGCCGTGAT
CACCGACGAGTACAAGGTGCCCAGCAAGAAATTCAAGGTGCTGGGCAACACCGACCGGCACAGCATCAAG
AAGAACCTGATCGGAGCCCTGCTGTTCGACAGCGGCGAAACAGCCGAGGCCACCCGGCTGAAGAGAACCG
CCAGAAGAAGATACACCAGACGGAAGAACCGGATCTGCTATCTGCAAGAGATCTTCAGCAACGAGATGGC
CAAGGTGGACGACAGCTTCTTCCACAGACTGGAAGAGTCCTTCCTGGTGGAAGAGGATAAGAAGCACGAG
CGGCACCCCATCTTCGGCAACATCGTGGACGAGGTGGCCTACCACGAGAAGTACCCCACCATCTACCACC
TGAGAAAGAAACTGGTGGACAGCACCGACAAGGCCGACCTGCGGCTGATCTATCTGGCCCTGGCCCACAT
GATCAAGTTCCGGGGCCACTTCCTGATCGAGGGCGACCTGAACCCCGACAACAGCGACGTGGACAAGCTG
TTCATCCAGCTGGTGCAGACCTACAACCAGCTGTTCGAGGAAAACCCCATCAACGCCAGCGGCGTGGACG
CCAAGGCCATCCTGTCTGCCAGACTGAGCAAGAGCAGACGGCTGGAAAATCTGATCGCCCAGCTGCCCGG
CGAGAAGAAGAATGGCCTGTTCGGAAACCTGATTGCCCTGAGCCTGGGCCTGACCCCCAACTTCAAGAGC
AACTTCGACCTGGCCGAGGATGCCAAACTGCAGCTGAGCAAGGACACCTACGACGACGACCTGGACAACC
TGCTGGCCCAGATCGGCGACCAGTACGCCGACCTGTTTCTGGCCGCCAAGAACCTGTCCGACGCCATCCT
GCTGAGCGACATCCTGAGAGTGAACACCGAGATCACCAAGGCCCCCCTGAGCGCCTCTATGATCAAGAGA
TACGACGAGCACCACCAGGACCTGACCCTGCTGAAAGCTCTCGTGCGGCAGCAGCTGCCTGAGAAGTACA
AAGAGATTTTCTTCGACCAGAGCAAGAACGGCTACGCCGGCTACATTGACGGCGGAGCCAGCCAGGAAGA
GTTCTACAAGTTCATCAAGCCCATCCTGGAAAAGATGGACGGCACCGAGGAACTGCTCGTGAAGCTGAAC
AGAGAGGACCTGCTGCGGAAGCAGCGGACCTTCGACAACGGCAGCATCCCCCACCAGATCCACCTGGGAG
AGCTGCACGCCATTCTGCGGCGGCAGGAAGATTTTTACCCATTCCTGAAGGACAACCGGGAAAAGATCGA
GAAGATCCTGACCTTCCGCATCCCCTACTACGTGGGCCCTCTGGCCAGGGGAAACAGCAGATTCGCCTGG
ATGACCAGAAAGAGCGAGGAAACCATCACCCCCTGGAACTTCGAGGAAGTGGTGGACAAGGGCGCTTCCG
CCCAGAGCTTCATCGAGCGGATGACCAACTTCGATAAGAACCTGCCCAACGAGAAGGTGCTGCCCAAGCA
CAGCCTGCTGTACGAGTACTTCACCGTGTATAACGAGCTGACCAAAGTGAAATACGTGACCGAGGGAATG
AGAAAGCCCGCCTTCCTGAGCGGCGAGCAGAAAAAGGCCATCGTGGACCTGCTGTTCAAGACCAACCGGA
AAGTGACCGTGAAGCAGCTGAAAGAGGACTACTTCAAGAAAATCGAGTGCTTCGACTCCGTGGAAATCTC
CGGCGTGGAAGATCGGTTCAACGCCTCCCTGGGCACATACCACGATCTGCTGAAAATTATCAAGGACAAG
GACTTCCTGGACAATGAGGAAAACGAGGACATTCTGGAAGATATCGTGCTGACCCTGACACTGTTTGAGG
ACAGAGAGATGATCGAGGAACGGCTGAAAACCTATGCCCACCTGTTCGACGACAAAGTGATGAAGCAGCT
GAAGCGGCGGAGATACACCGGCTGGGGCAGGCTGAGCCGGAAGCTGATCAACGGCATCCGGGACAAGCAG
TCCGGCAAGACAATCCTGGATTTCCTGAAGTCCGACGGCTTCGCCAACAGAAACTTCATGCAGCTGATCC
ACGACGACAGCCTGACCTTTAAAGAGGACATCCAGAAAGCCCAGGTGTCCGGCCAGGGCGATAGCCTGCA
CGAGCACATTGCCAATCTGGCCGGCAGCCCCGCCATTAAGAAGGGCATCCTGCAGACAGTGAAGGTGGTG
GACGAGCTCGTGAAAGTGATGGGCCGGCACAAGCCCGAGAACATCGTGATCGAAATGGCCAGAGAGAACC
AGACCACCCAGAAGGGACAGAAGAACAGCCGCGAGAGAATGAAGCGGATCGAAGAGGGCATCAAAGAGCT
GGGCAGCCAGATCCTGAAAGAACACCCCGTGGAAAACACCCAGCTGCAGAACGAGAAGCTGTACCTGTAC
TACCTGCAGAATGGGCGGGATATGTACGTGGACCAGGAACTGGACATCAACCGGCTGTCCGACTACGATG
TGGACCATATCGTGCCTCAGAGCTTTCTGAAGGACGACTCCATCGACAACAAGGTGCTGACCAGAAGCGA
CAAGAACCGGGGCAAGAGCGACAACGTGCCCTCCGAAGAGGTCGTGAAGAAGATGAAGAACTACTGGCGG
CAGCTGCTGAACGCCAAGCTGATTACCCAGAGAAAGTTCGACAATCTGACCAAGGCCGAGAGAGGCGGCC
TGAGCGAACTGGATAAGGCCGGCTTCATCAAGAGACAGCTGGTGGAAACCCGGCAGATCACAAAGCACGT
GGCACAGATCCTGGACTCCCGGATGAACACTAAGTACGACGAGAATGACAAGCTGATCCGGGAAGTGAAA
GTGATCACCCTGAAGTCCAAGCTGGTGTCCGATTTCCGGAAGGATTTCCAGTTTTACAAAGTGCGCGAGA
TCAACAACTACCACCACGCCCACGACGCCTACCTGAACGCCGTCGTGGGAACCGCCCTGATCAAAAAGTA
CCCTAAGCTGGAAAGCGAGTTCGTGTACGGCGACTACAAGGTGTACGACGTGCGGAAGATGATCGCCAAG
AGCGAGCAGGAAATCGGCAAGGCTACCGCCAAGTACTTCTTCTACAGCAACATCATGAACTTTTTCAAGA
CCGAGATTACCCTGGCCAACGGCGAGATCCGGAAGCGGCCTCTGATCGAGACAAACGGCGAAACCGGGGA
GATCGTGTGGGATAAGGGCCGGGATTTTGCCACCGTGCGGAAAGTGCTGAGCATGCCCCAAGTGAATATC
GTGAAAAAGACCGAGGTGCAGACAGGCGGCTTCAGCAAAGAGTCTATCCTGCCCAAGAGGAACAGCGATA
AGCTGATCGCCAGAAAGAAGGACTGGGACCCTAAGAAGTACGGCGGCTTCGACAGCCCCACCGTGGCCTA
TTCTGTGCTGGTGGTGGCCAAAGTGGAAAAGGGCAAGTCCAAGAAACTGAAGAGTGTGAAAGAGCTGCTG
GGGATCACCATCATGGAAAGAAGCAGCTTCGAGAAGAATCCCATCGACTTTCTGGAAGCCAAGGGCTACA
AAGAAGTGAAAAAGGACCTGATCATCAAGCTGCCTAAGTACTCCCTGTTCGAGCTGGAAAACGGCCGGAA
GAGAATGCTGGCCTCTGCCGGCGAACTGCAGAAGGGAAACGAACTGGCCCTGCCCTCCAAATATGTGAAC
TTCCTGTACCTGGCCAGCCACTATGAGAAGCTGAAGGGCTCCCCCGAGGATAATGAGCAGAAACAGCTGT
TTGTGGAACAGCACAAGCACTACCTGGACGAGATCATCGAGCAGATCAGCGAGTTCTCCAAGAGAGTGAT
CCTGGCCGACGCTAATCTGGACAAAGTGCTGTCCGCCTACAACAAGCACCGGGATAAGCCCATCAGAGAG
CAGGCCGAGAATATCATCCACCTGTTTACCCTGACCAATCTGGGAGCCCCTGCCGCCTTCAAGTACTTTG
ACACCACCATCGACCGGAAGAGGTACACCAGCACCAAAGAGGTGCTGGACGCCACCCTGATCCACCAGAG
CATCACCGGCCTGTACGAGACACGGATCGACCTGTCTCAGCTGGGAGGCGACAAAAGGCCGGCGGCCACG
AAAAAGGCCGGCCAGGCAAAAAAGAAAAAGTAAGAATTCCTAGAGCTCGCTGATCAGCCTCGACTGTGCC
TTCTAGTTGCCAGCCATCTGTTGTTTGCCCCTCCCCCGTGCCTTCCTTGACCCTGGAAGGTGCCACTCCC
ACTGTCCTTTCCTAATAAAATGAGGAAATTGCATCGCATTGTCTGAGTAGGTGTCATTCTATTCTGGGGG
GTGGGGTGGGGCAGGACAGCAAGGGGGAGGATTGGGAAGAGAATAGCAGGCATGCTGGGGAGCGGCCGCA
GGAACCCCTAGTGATGGAGTTGGCCACTCCCTCTCTGCGCGCTCGCTCGCTCACTGAGGCCGGGCGACCA
AAGGTCGCCCGACGCCCGGGCTTTGCCCGGGCGGCCTCAGTGAGCGAGCGAGCGCGCAGCTGCCTGCAGG
GGCGCCTGATGCGGTATTTTCTCCTTACGCATCTGTGCGGTATTTCACACCGCATA
[95 nt withheld, positions 5657-5751]
T
[46 nt withheld, positions 5753-5798]
C
[141 nt withheld, positions 5800-5940]
CCTTTGACGTTGGAGTCCACGTTCTTT
[37 nt withheld, positions 5968-6004]
ACTCTATCTCGGGCTATTCTTTTGATTTATAAGGGATTTTGCCGATTTCGGTCTATTGGTTAAAAAATGA
GCTGATTTAACAAAAATTTAACGCGAATTTTAACAAAATATTAACGTTTACAATTTTATGGTGCACTCTC
AGTACAATCTGCTCTGATGCCGCATAGTTAAGCCAGCCCCGACACCCGCCAACACCCGCTGACGCGCCCT
GACGGGCTTGTCTGCTCCCGGCATCCGCTTACAGACAAGCTGTGACCGTCTCCGGGAGCTGCATGTGTCA
GAGGTTTTCACCGTCATCACCGAAACGCGCGAGACGAAAGGGCCTCGTGATACGCCTATTTTTATAGGTT
AATGTCATGATAATAATGGTTTCTTAGACGTCAGGTGGCACTTTTCGGGGAAATGTGCGCGGAACCCCTA
TTTGTTTATTTTTCTAAATACATTCAAATATGTATCCGCTCATGAGACAATAACCCTGATAAATGCTTCA
ATAATATTGAAAAAGGAAGAGTATGAGTATTCAACATTTCCGTGTCGCCCTTATTCCCTTTTTTGCGGCA
TTTTGCCTTCCTGTTTTTGCTCACCCAGAAACGCTGGTGAAAGTAAAAGATGCTGAAGATCAGTTGGGTG
CACGAGTGGGTTACATCGAACTGGATCTCAACAGCGGTAAGATCCTTGAGAGTTTTCGCCCCGAAGAACG
TTTTCCAATGATGAGCACTTTTAAAGTTCTGCTATGTGGCGCGGTATTATCCCGTATTGACGCCGGGCAA
GAGCAACTCGGTCGCCGCATACACTATTCTCAGAATGACTTGGTTGAGTACTCACCAGTCACAGAAAAGC
ATCTTACGGATGGCATGACAGTAAGAGAATTATGCAGTGCTGCCATAACCATGAGTGATAACACTGCGGC
CAACTTACTTCTGACAACGATCGGAGGACCGAAGGAGCTAACCGCTTTTTTGCACAACATGGGGGATCAT
GTAACTCGCCTTGATCGTTGGGAACCGGAGCTGAATGAAGCCATACCAAACGACGAGCGTGACACCACGA
TGCCTGTAGCAATGGCAACAACGTTGCGCAAACTATTAACTGGCGAACTACTTACTCTAGCTTCCCGGCA
ACAATTAATAGACTGGATGGAGGCGGATAAAGTTGCAGGACCACTTCTGCGCTCGGCCCTTCCGGCTGGC
TGGTTTATTGCTGATAAATCTGGAGCCGGTGAGCGTGGAAGCCGCGGTATCATTGCAGCACTGGGGCCAG
ATGGTAAGCCCTCCCGTATCGTAGTTATCTACACGACGGGGAGTCAGGCAACTATGGATGAACGAAATAG
ACAGATCGCTGAGATAGGTGCCTCACTGATTAAGCATTGGTAACTGTCAGACCAAGTTTACTCATATATA
CTTTAGATTGATTTAAAACTTCATTTTTAATTTAAAAGGATCTAGGTGAAGATCCTTTTTGATAATCTCA
TGACCAAAATCCCTTAACGTGAGTTTTCGTTCCACTGAGCGTCAGACCCCGTAGAAAAGATCAAAGGATC
TTCTTGAGATCCTTTTTTTCTGCGCGTAATCTGCTGCTTGCAAACAAAAAAACCACCGCTACCAGCGGTG
GTTTGTTTGCCGGATCAAGAGCTACCAACTCTTTTTCCGAAGGTAACTGGCTTCAGCAGAGCGCAGATAC
CAAATACTGTTCTTCTAGTGTAGCCGTAGTTAGGCCACCACTTCAAGAACTCTGTAGCACCGCCTACATA
CCTCGCTCTGCTAATCCTGTTACCAGTGGCTGCTGCCAGTGGCGATAAGTCGTGTCTTACCGGGTTGGAC
TCAAGACGATAGTTACCGGATAAGGCGCAGCGGTCGGGCTGAACGGGGGGTTCGTGCACACAGCCCAGCT
TGGAGCGAACGACCTACACCGAACTGAGATACCTACAGCGTGAGCTATGAGAAAGCGCCACGCTTCCCGA
AGGGAGAAAGGCGGACAGGTATCCGGTAAGCGGCAGGGTCGGAACAGGAGAGCGCACGAGGGAGCTTCCA
GGGGGAAACGCCTGGTATCTTTATAGTCCTGTCGGGTTTCGCCACCTCTGACTTGAGCGTCGATTTTTGT
GATGCTCGTCAGGGGGGCGGAGCCTATGGAAAAACGCCAGCAACGCGGCCTTTTTACGGTTCCTGGCCTT
TTGCTGGCCTTTTGCTCACATGTGAGGGCCTATTTCCCATGATTCCTTCATATTTGCATATACGATACAA
GGCTGTTAGAGAGATAATTGGAATTAATTTGACTGTAAACACAAAGATATTAGTACAAAATACGTGACGT
AGAAAGTAATAATTTCTTGGGTAGTTTGCAGTTTTAAAATTATGTTTTAAAATGGACTATCATATGCTTA
CCGTAACTTGAAAGTATTTCGATTTCTTGGCTTTATATATCTTGTGGAAAGGACGAAACACCGGAGTTCT
GCATTCTGACTGAGTTT
Features (pLannotate 1.2.2; 19 found; start..end, strand, type, name):
     79..122     +  misc_RNA       gRNA scaffold (fragment): guide RNA scaffold for the Streptococcus pyogenes CRISPR/Cas9 system
    169..454     +  enhancer       CMV enhancer: human cytomegalovirus immediate early enhancer; contains an 18-bp deletion relative to the standard CMV enhancer
    456..573     +  promoter       chicken β-actin promoter (fragment): No description available
    570..696     +  promoter       chicken β-actin promoter (fragment): No description available
    697..924     +  intron         hybrid intron: hybrid between chicken β-actin (CBA) and minute virus of mice (MMV) introns (Gray et al., 2011)
   1062..2663    +  CDS            Cas9(N): N-terminal portion of Streptococcus pyogenes Cas9 (Zetsche et al., 2015)
   2664..5162    +  CDS            Cas9(C): C-terminal portion of Streptococcus pyogenes Cas9 (Zetsche et al., 2015)
   5163..5210    +  CDS            nucleoplasmin NLS: bipartite nuclear localization signal from nucleoplasmin
   5244..5355    +  polyA_signal   bGH poly(A) signal: bovine growth hormone polyadenylation signal
   5460..5600    +  repeat_region  AAV2 ITR: inverted terminal repeat of adeno-associated virus serotype 2 inverted
   5605..5656    -  misc_feature   bom (fragment): basis of mobility region from pBR322
   5675..6130    +  rep_origin     f1 ori (sequence partly withheld): f1 bacteriophage origin of replication; arrow indicates direction of (+) strand synthesis
   6131..6180    -  misc_feature   bom (fragment): basis of mobility region from pBR322
   6282..6317    -  CDS            rop (fragment): Rop protein, which maintains plasmids at low copy number; rop
   6412..6516    +  promoter       AmpR promoter: bla
   6517..7377    +  CDS            AmpR: β-lactamase; bla; confers resistance to ampicillin, carbenicillin, and related antibiotics
   7548..8136    +  rep_origin     ori: high-copy-number ColE1/pMB1/pBR322/pUC origin of replication
   8198..8438    +  promoter       U6 promoter: RNA polymerase III promoter for human U6 snRNA
   8468..72      +  misc_RNA       gRNA scaffold (across the origin): guide RNA scaffold for the Streptococcus pyogenes CRISPR/Cas9 system
