[The description below was written by a language model from this plasmid's Addgene catalogue record and pLannotate feature annotations shown in this document.]
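Description:
pZNF215.1.0-gDNA is a mammalian CRISPR expression plasmid built on the pX330 backbone, delivering both Streptococcus pyogenes Cas9 and a single guide RNA directed against the human transcription factor gene ZNF215 (also known as BAZ2 or ZKSCAN11). It is maintained in E. coli as a high-copy plasmid through a ColE1/pUC-type origin and selected with ampicillin via the bla gene. An f1/M13 phage origin, short bom and rop fragments and a single AAV2 inverted terminal repeat are also annotated as backbone remnants. With only one ITR annotated, nothing in the record suggests use as an AAV packaging vector.

The plasmid carries two expression units. A human U6 RNA polymerase III promoter drives the guide, whose 20-nucleotide ZNF215 target sequence was inserted between BbsI sites (destroyed on cloning) immediately upstream of the S. pyogenes gRNA scaffold; the depositor notes that the PAM listed with the guide is not present in the plasmid. Downstream, a hybrid promoter made of the CMV enhancer, chicken β-actin promoter and a CBA/MVM hybrid intron drives Cas9. The annotation software splits Cas9 into adjoining N- and C-terminal portions, but these form one continuous coding sequence, followed by a nucleoplasmin bipartite nuclear localization signal and the bovine growth hormone polyadenylation signal.

Two sequence records are available, a depositor sequence of 8,508 nt and a repository NGS result of 8,471 nt. They share the same feature layout, and the difference appears to lie mainly in the chicken β-actin promoter, which is annotated as two fragments in the NGS record. The depositor indicates the plasmid is meant to be used with a companion donor plasmid, pZNF215-donor, implying Cas9 cleavage at ZNF215 to support donor-templated editing, although the nature of the edit is not stated.
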