Addgene plasmid #113771: pZNF215.1.0-gDNA
Purpose: CRISPR plasmid for expression of Cas9 and gRNA targeting human transcription factor ZNF215
Depositing lab: Kevin White. Depositing organization: University of Chicago.
Backbone
  Vector backbone: pX330
  Backbone manufacturer: Zhang lab (Addgene plasmid ID: 42230)
  Vector type: Mammalian Expression, CRISPR
Growth in bacteria
  Bacterial resistance: Ampicillin, 100 μg/mL
  Growth temperature: 37°C
  Growth strain: DH5alpha
  Copy number: High Copy
Gene/Insert
  Gene/Insert name: ZNF215
  gRNA/shRNA sequence: GAGTTCTGCATTCTGACTGA AGG
  Species: H. sapiens (human)
  Entrez Gene: ZNF215 (a.k.a. BAZ2, ZKSCAN11)
  Cloning method: Restriction Enzyme; 5′ cloning site BbsI (destroyed during cloning); 3′ cloning site BbsI (destroyed during cloning)
  Sequencing primers: 5′ hU6-F (5'-GAGGGCCTATTTCCCATGATT-3')
Terms and licenses: Academic/Nonprofit Terms; Industry Terms: Not Available to Industry
Depositor comments: gRNA sequence listed includes 20 nucleotide target sequence, followed by the uncloned PAM sequence. The PAM sequence is not present in the plasmid. Use with plasmid pZNF215-donor
How to cite: pZNF215.1.0-gDNA was a gift from Kevin White (Addgene plasmid # 113771 ; http://n2t.net/addgene:113771 ; RRID:Addgene_113771)
